>Addgene plasmid #145963 | pETM-60-NusA-DmBelle_B | addgene full sequence | sequence record 333991 | Addgene NGS Result
TAATACGACTCACTATAGGGGAATTGTGAGCGGATAACAATTCCCCTCTAGAAATAATTTTGTTTAACTT
TAAGAAGGAGATATACCATGAAAGAAATTTTGGCTGTAGTTGAAGCCGTATCCAATGAAAAGGCGCTACC
TCGCGAGAAGATTTTCGAAGCATTGGAAAGCGCGCTGGCGACAGCAACAAAGAAAAAATATGAACAAGAG
ATCGACGTCCGCGTACAGATCGATCGCAAAAGCGGTGATTTTGACACTTTCCGTCGCTGGTTAGTTGTTG
ATGAAGTCACCCAGCCGACCAAGGAAATCACCCTTGAAGCCGCACGTTATGAAGATGAAAGCCTGAACCT
GGGCGATTACGTTGAAGATCAGATTGAGTCTGTTACCTTTGACCGTATCACTACCCAGACGGCAAAACAG
GTTATCGTGCAGAAAGTGCGTGAAGCCGAACGTGCGATGGTGGTTGATCAGTTCCGTGAACACGAAGGTG
AAATCATCACCGGCGTGGTGAAAAAAGTAAACCGCGACAACATCTCTCTGGATCTGGGCAACAACGCTGA
AGCCGTGATCCTGCGCGAAGATATGCTGCCGCGTGAAAACTTCCGCCCTGGCGACCGCGTTCGTGGCGTG
CTCTATTCCGTTCGCCCGGAAGCGCGTGGCGCGCAACTGTTCGTCACTCGTTCCAAGCCGGAAATGCTGA
TCGAACTGTTCCGTATTGAAGTGCCAGAAATCGGCGAAGAAGTGATTGAAATTAAAGCAGCGGCTCGCGA
TCCGGGTTCTCGTGCGAAAATCGCGGTGAAAACCAACGATAAACGTATCGATCCGGTAGGTGCTTGCGTA
GGTATGCGTGGCGCGCGTGTTCAGGCGGTGTCTACTGAACTGGGTGGCGAGCGTATCGATATCGTCCTGT
GGGATGATAACCCGGCGCAGTTCGTGATTAACGCAATGGCACCGGCAGACGTTGCTTCTATCGTGGTGGA
TGAAGATAAACACACTATGGACATCGCCGTTGAAGCCGGTAATCTGGCGCAGGCGATTGGCCGTAACGGT
CAGAACGTGCGTCTGGCTTCGCAACTGAGCGGTTGGGAACTCAACGTGATGACCGTTGACGACCTGCAAG
CTAAGCATCAGGCGGAAGCGCACGCAGCGATCGACACCTTCACCAAATATCTCGACATCGACGAAGACTT
CGCGACTGTTCTGGTAGAAGAAGGCTTCTCGACGCTGGAAGAATTGGCCTATGTGCCGATGAAAGAGCTG
TTGGAAATCGAAGGCCTTGATGAGCCGACCGTTGAAGCACTGCGCGAGCGTGCTAAAAATGCACTGGCCA
CCATTGCACAGGCCCAGGAAGAAAGCCTCGGTGATAACAAACCGGCTGACGATCTGCTGAACCTTGAAGG
GGTAGATCGTGATTTGGCATTCAAACTGGCCGCCCGTGGCGTTTGTACGCTGGAAGATCTCGCCGAACAG
GGCATTGATGATCTGGCTGATATCGAAGGGTTGACCGACGAAAAAGCCGGAGCACTGATTATGGCTGCCC
GTAATATTTGCTGGTTCGGTGACGAAGCGACTAGTGGTTCTGGTCATCACCATCACCATCACTCCGCGGG
TGAGAATCTTTATTTTCAGGGCGCCATGGCAATGAGTAATGCTATTAACCAAAATGGCACAGGTCTAGAG
CAGCAAGTTGCTGGTCTGGACTTGAATGGCGGCTCTGCTGACTACAGCGGCCCCATAACCAGCAAGACTT
CCACTAACTCGGTCACCGGTGGTGTGTATGTGCCCCCGCACCTTCGTGGTGGTGGTGGCAATAACAACGC
AGCGGACGCAGAGAGCCAGGGCCAAGGACAGGGCCAGGGTCAGGGCTTCGACTCCAGATCCGGGAATCCG
CGCCAGGAGACTAGGGACCCTCAACAGTCGCGCGGAGGCGGAGGCGAATACCGCAGAGGCGGCGGCGGTG
GTGGTCGCGGCTTCAATCGCCAGAGCGGCGACTACGGTTACGGAAGCGGCGGCGGAGGACGACGTGGAGG
CGGTGGACGTTTCGAGGACAACTACAACGGTGGTGAATTCGATTCGCGTCGCGGCGGTGACTGGAATCGC
AGCGGCGGAGGAGGTCGAGGATTTGGACGCGGACCATCGTACCGCGGCGGTGGCGGCGGAAGCGGTAGCA
ACCTCAACGAGCAGACTGCCGAGGATGGCCAGGCACAGCAGCAGCAGCAGCCGCGCAACGATCGTTGGCA
GGAGCCAGAACGTCCTGCCGGATTCGATGGCAGCGAGGGCGGACAGTCTGCCGGCGGCAACAGAAGCTAC
AACAATCGCGGCGAGCGCGGAGGCGGCGGTTACAACAGCCGCTGGAAGGAGGGCGGCGGCTCAAACGTCG
ACTACACAAAGCTGGGCGCCCGAGATGAGCGCCTGGAGGTGGAGCTGTTCGGCGTGGGCAATACGGGAAT
CAATTTTGACAAATACGAGGATATACCCGTGGAGGCGACGGGCCAGAATGTGCCCCCGAACATCACATCG
TTCGATGATGTGCAGCTGACGGAGATTATCCGCAACAACGTGGCCTTAGCACGTTATGACAAACCGACAC
CGGTGCAGAAGCACGCCATTCCGATCATTATCAATGGCCGGGATCTAATGGCCTGCGCCCAGACTGGATC
CGGCAAGACGGCCGCCTTCCTGGTGCCGATTCTCAACCAGATGTACGAGCTGGGACATGTGCCCCCGCCG
CAAAGCACCCGGCAGTACAGCCGGCGCAAGCAGTATCCGTTGGGTCTGGTGCTGGCGCCGACCCGCGAAC
TGGCCACCCAGATCTTTGAGGAGGCCAAGAAGTTCGCCTATCGCTCCCGGATGCGCCCGGCAGTGCTGTA
CGGCGGAAACAATACTAGCGAGCAGATGCGCGAGCTGGACCGCGGTTGCCATCTGATTGTGGCCACACCC
GGTCGCCTAGAGGACATGATCACACGCGGAAAGGTGGGACTGGAGAACATTCGATTCCTTGTACTGGATG
AGGCTGATCGTATGTTGGACATGGGTTTCGAGCCGCAGATCCGTCGCATCGTCGAACAGCTAAACATGCC
GCCAACCGGACAGCGCCAGACGCTTATGTTCTCGGCCACATTCCCCAAGCAGATCCAGGAGTTAGCCAGC
GATTTCCTCAGCAACTACATTTTCTTGGCCGTTGGTCGTGTGGGCTCCACATCTGAGAACATTACGCAGG
CAATCCTGTGGGTCTATGAACCCGACAAGCGCTCGTATCTGCTGGATCTGCTCTCGTCTATCCGCGATGG
CCCCGAATACACCAAAGACAGCCTAACACTGATCTTTGTGGAGACTAAGAAGGGTGCAGACTCGCTGGAG
GAGTTCCTGTACCAGTGCAATCATCCCGTCACTAGTATCCACGGTGATCGCACGCAGAAGGAGCGCGAGG
AGGCACTGCGCTGCTTCCGATCGGGCGACTGCCCCATCCTGGTGGCCACAGCCGTGGCCGCTCGTGGCCT
GGACATTCCGCACGTTAAGCACGTTATTAACTTTGACCTGCCCTCGGATGTGGAGGAGTATGTCCACCGT
ATCGGGCGTACCGGACGTATGGGTAATCTTGGTGTGGCCACCTCCTTTTTCAACGAAAAGAACCGCAACA
TTTGCTCCGATCTCTTGGAGCTGCTGATCGAAACGAAGCAGGAGGTCCCCAGTTTCATGGAGGATATGAG
TTCGGATCGCGGACATGGCGGAGCCAAGCGGGCTGGACGAGGCGGTGGTGGACGTTATGGTGGCGGCTTC
GGCTCCAGGGATTACCGTCAAAGCTCTGGCGGCGGCGGTGGCGGACGCAGTGGACCGCCACCACGTAGCG
GTGGTTCCGGATCAGGAGGCGGCGGCGGCAGTTACCGCAGCAATGGAAACTCGTACGGCGGCAATTCGGG
CGGCGGTGGATACTATGGCGGCGGCGCCGGTGGTGGCTCCTATGGCGGCTCCTACGGCGGCGGCAGTGCC
TCGCACTCTTCGAACGCACCCGACTGGTGGGCTCAATGAGGTACCGGATCCGAATTCGAGCTCCGTCGAC
AAGCTTGCGGCCGCACTCGAGCACCACCACCACCACCACTGAGATCCGGCTGCTAACAAAGCCCGAAAGG
AAGCTGAGTTGGCTGCTGCCACCGCTGAGCAATAACTAGCATAACCCCTTGGGGCCTCTAAACGGGTCTT
GAGGGGTTTTTTGCTGAAAGGAGGAACTATATCCGGATTGGCGAATGGG
[124 nt withheld, positions 4250-4373]
C
[91 nt withheld, positions 4375-4465]
A
[49 nt withheld, positions 4467-4515]
CCTTTGACGTTGGAGTCCACGTTCTTT
[37 nt withheld, positions 4543-4579]
ACCCTATCTCGGTCTATTCTTTTGATTTATAAGGGATTTTGCCGATTTCGGCCTATTGGTTAAAAAATGA
GCTGATTTAACAAAAATTTAACGCGAATTTTAACAAAATATTAACGCTTACAATTTAGGTGGCACTTTTC
GGGGAAATGTGCGCGGAACCCCTATTTGTTTATTTTTCTAAATACATTCAAATATGTATCCGCTCATGAA
TTAATTCTTAGAAAAACTCATCGAGCATCAAATGAAACTGCAATTTATTCATATCAGGATTATCAATACC
ATATTTTTGAAAAAGCCGTTTCTGTAATGAAGGAGAAAACTCACCGAGGCAGTTCCATAGGATGGCAAGA
TCCTGGTATCGGTCTGCGATTCCGACTCGTCCAACATCAATACAACCTATTAATTTCCCCTCGTCAAAAA
TAAGGTTATCAAGTGAGAAATCACCATGAGTGACGACTGAATCCGGTGAGAATGGCAAAAGTTTATGCAT
TTCTTTCCAGACTTGTTCAACAGGCCAGCCATTACGCTCGTCATCAAAATCACTCGCATCAACCAAACCG
TTATTCATTCGTGATTGCGCCTGAGCGAGACGAAATACGCGATCGCTGTTAAAAGGACAATTACAAACAG
GAATCGAATGCAACCGGCGCAGGAACACTGCCAGCGCATCAACAATATTTTCACCTGAATCAGGATATTC
TTCTAATACCTGGAATGCTGTTTTCCCGGGGATCGCAGTGGTGAGTAACCATGCATCATCAGGAGTACGG
ATAAAATGCTTGATGGTCGGAAGAGGCATAAATTCCGTCAGCCAGTTTAGTCTGACCATCTCATCTGTAA
CATCATTGGCAACGCTACCTTTGCCATGTTTCAGAAACAACTCTGGCGCATCGGGCTTCCCATACAATCG
ATAGATTGTCGCACCTGATTGCCCGACATTATCGCGAGCCCATTTATACCCATATAAATCAGCATCCATG
TTGGAATTTAATCGCGGCCTAGAGCAAGACGTTTCCCGTTGAATATGGCTCATAACACCCCTTGTATTAC
TGTTTATGTAAGCAGACAGTTTTATTGTTCATGACCAAAATCCCTTAACGTGAGTTTTCGTTCCACTGAG
CGTCAGACCCCGTAGAAAAGATCAAAGGATCTTCTTGAGATCCTTTTTTTCTGCGCGTAATCTGCTGCTT
GCAAACAAAAAAACCACCGCTACCAGCGGTGGTTTGTTTGCCGGATCAAGAGCTACCAACTCTTTTTCCG
AAGGTAACTGGCTTCAGCAGAGCGCAGATACCAAATACTGTCCTTCTAGTGTAGCCGTAGTTAGGCCACC
ACTTCAAGAACTCTGTAGCACCGCCTACATACCTCGCTCTGCTAATCCTGTTACCAGTGGCTGCTGCCAG
TGGCGATAAGTCGTGTCTTACCGGGTTGGACTCAAGACGATAGTTACCGGATAAGGCGCAGCGGTCGGGC
TGAACGGGGGGTTCGTGCACACAGCCCAGCTTGGAGCGAACGACCTACACCGAACTGAGATACCTACAGC
GTGAGCTATGAGAAAGCGCCACGCTTCCCGAAGGGAGAAAGGCGGACAGGTATCCGGTAAGCGGCAGGGT
CGGAACAGGAGAGCGCACGAGGGAGCTTCCAGGGGGAAACGCCTGGTATCTTTATAGTCCTGTCGGGTTT
CGCCACCTCTGACTTGAGCGTCGATTTTTGTGATGCTCGTCAGGGGGGCGGAGCCTATGGAAAAACGCCA
GCAACGCGGCCTTTTTACGGTTCCTGGCCTTTTGCTGGCCTTTTGCTCACATGTTCTTTCCTGCGTTATC
CCCTGATTCTGTGGATAACCGTATTACCGCCTTTGAGTGAGCTGATACCGCTCGCCGCAGCCGAACGACC
GAGCGCAGCGAGTCAGTGAGCGAGGAAGCGGAAGAGCGCCTGATGCGGTATTTTCTCCTTACGCATCTGT
GCGGTATTTCACACCGCAATGGTGCACTCTCAGTACAATCTGCTCTGATGCCGCATAGTTAAGCCAGTAT
ACACTCCGCTATCGCTACGTGACTGGGTCATGGCTGCGCCCCGACACCCGCCAACACCCGCTGACGCGCC
CTGACGGGCTTGTCTGCTCCCGGCATCCGCTTACAGACAAGCTGTGACCGTCTCCGGGAGCTGCATGTGT
CAGAGGTTTTCACCGTCATCACCGAAACGCGCGAGGCAGCTGCGGTAAAGCTCATCAGCGTGGTCGTGAA
GCGATTCACAGATGTCTGCCTGTTCATCCGCGTCCAGCTCGTTGAGTTTCTCCAGAAGCGTTAATGTCTG
GCTTCTGATAAAGCGGGCCATGTTAAGGGCGGTTTTTTCCTGTTTGGTCACTGATGCCTCCGTGTAAGGG
GGATTTCTGTTCATGGGGGTAATGATACCGATGAAACGAGAGAGGATGCTCACGATACGGGTTACTGATG
ATGAACATGCCCGGTTACTGGAACGTTGTGAGGGTAAACAACTGGCGGTATGGATGCGGCGGGACCAGAG
AAAAATCACTCAGGGTCAATGCCAGCGCTTCGTTAATACAGATGTAGGTGTTCCACAGGGTAGCCAGCAG
CATCCTGCGATGCAGATCCGGAACATAATGGTGCAGGGCGCTGACTTCCGCGTTTCCAGACTTTACGAAA
CACGGAAACCGAAGACCATTCATGTTGTTGCTCAGGTCGCAGACGTTTTGCAGCAGCAGTCGCTTCACGT
TCGCTCGCGTATCGGTGATTCATTCTGCTAACCAGTAAGGCAACCCCGCCAGCCTAGCCGGGTCCTCAAC
GACAGGAGCACGATCATGCGCACCCGTGGGGCCGCCATGCCGGCGATAATGGCCTGCTTCTCGCCGAAAC
GTTTGGTGGCGGGACCAGTGACGAAGGCTTGAGCGAGGGCGTGCAAGATTCCGAATACCGCAAGCGACAG
GCCGATCATCGTCGCGCTCCAGCGAAAGCGGTCCTCGCCGAAAATGACCCAGAGCGCTGCCGGCACCTGT
CCTACGAGTTGCATGATAAAGAAGACAGTCATAAGTGCGGCGACGATAGTCATGCCCCGCGCCCACCGGA
AGGAGCTGACTGGGTTGAAGGCTCTCAAGGGCATCGGTCGAGATCCCGGTGCCTAATGAGTGAGCTAACT
TACATTAATTGCGTTGCGCTCACTGCCCGCTTTCCAGTCGGGAAACCTGTCGTGCCAGCTGCATTAATGA
ATCGGCCAACGCGCGGGGAGAGGCGGTTTGCGTATTGGGCGCCAGGGTGGTTTTTCTTTTCACCAGTGAG
ACGGGCAACAGCTGATTGCCCTTCACCGCCTGGCCCTGAGAGAGTTGCAGCAAGCGGTCCACGCTGGTTT
GCCCCAGCAGGCGAAAATCCTGTTTGATGGTGGTTAACGGCGGGATATAACATGAGCTGTCTTCGGTATC
GTCGTATCCCACTACCGAGATATCCGCACCAACGCGCAGCCCGGACTCGGTAATGGCGCGCATTGCGCCC
AGCGCCATCTGATCGTTGGCAACCAGCATCGCAGTGGGAACGATGCCCTCATTCAGCATTTGCATGGTTT
GTTGAAAACCGGACATGGCACTCCAGTCGCCTTCCCGTTCCGCTATCGGCTGAATTTGATTGCGAGTGAG
ATATTTATGCCAGCCAGCCAGACGCAGACGCGCCGAGACAGAACTTAATGGGCCCGCTAACAGCGCGATT
TGCTGGTGACCCAATGCGACCAGATGCTCCACGCCCAGTCGCGTACCGTCTTCATGGGAGAAAATAATAC
TGTTGATGGGTGTCTGGTCAGAGACATCAAGAAATAACGCCGGAACATTAGTGCAGGCAGCTTCCACAGC
AATGGCATCCTGGTCATCCAGCGGATAGTTAATGATCAGCCCACTGACGCGTTGCGCGAGAAGATTGTGC
ACCGCCGCTTTACAGGCTTCGACGCCGCTTCGTTCTACCATCGACACCACCACGCTGGCACCCAGTTGAT
CGGCGCGAGATTTAATCGCCGCGACAATTTGCGACGGCGCGTGCAGGGCCAGACTGGAGGTGGCAACGCC
AATCAGCAACGACTGTTTGCCCGCCAGTTGTTGTGCCACGCGGTTGGGAATGTAATTCAGCTCCGCCATC
GCCGCTTCCACTTTTTCCCGCGTTTTCGCAGAAACGTGGCTGGCCTGGTTCACCACGCGGGAAACGGTCT
GATAAGAGACACCGGCATACTCTGCGACATCGTATAACGTTACTGGTTTCACATTCACCACCCTGAATTG
ACTCTCTTCCGGGCGCTATCATGCCATACCGCGAAAGGTTTTGCGCCATTCGATGGTGTCCGGGATCTCG
ACGCTCTCCCTTATGCGACTCCTGCATTAGGAAGCAGCCCAGTAGTAGGTTGAGGCCGTTGAGCACCGCC
GCCGCAAGGAATGGTGCATGCAAGGAGATGGCGCCCAACAGTCCCCCGGCCACGGGGCCTGCCACCATAC
CCACGCCGAAACAAGCGCTCATGAGCCCGAAGTGGCGAGCCCGATCTTCCCCATCGGTGATGTCGGCGAT
ATAGGCGCCAGCAACCGCACCTGTGGCGCCGGTGATGCCGGCCACGATGCGTCCGGCGTAGAGGATCGAG
ATCTCGATCCCGCGAAAT
Features (pLannotate 1.2.2; 22 found; start..end, strand, type, name):
      1..19      +  promoter       T7 promoter: promoter for bacteriophage T7 RNA polymerase
     20..44      +  protein_bind   lac operator: The lac repressor binds to the lac operator to inhibit transcription in E. coli. This inhibition can be relieved by adding lactose or isopropyl-β-D-thiogalactopyranoside (IPTG). lac repressor encoded by lacI
     59..81      +  RBS            RBS: efficient ribosome binding site from bacteriophage T7 gene 10 (Olins and Rangwala, 1989)
     91..1569    +  CDS            NusA: transcription elongation protein (N utilization substance protein A); nusA; highly soluble in E. coli
   1585..1602    +  CDS            7xHis (fragment): 6xHis affinity tag
   1609..1631    +  CDS            capTEV™ (fragment): composite tag for in vivo biotinylation, TEV protease cleavage, and 6xHis tagging
   1642..4026    +  CDS            bel: DDX3_DROME - Experimental evidence at protein level: Swiss-Prot protein existence level 1. ATP-dependent RNA helicase that is essential and required for cellular function, larval growth, and for male and female fertility. Also required for RNA interference (RNAi), double-stranded RNA induces potent and specific gene silencing, by acting downstream of dsRNA internalization. RNAi is mediated by the RNA-induced silencing complex (RISC), a sequence-specific, multicomponent nuclease that destroys or silences messenger RNAs homologous to the silencing trigger. From Drosophila melanogaster (Fruit fly
   4082..4099    +  CDS            9xHis (fragment): 9xHis affinity tag
   4109..4158    +  CDS            SET1 (fragment): solubility-enhancement tag derived from T7 phage gene 10B
   4166..4213    +  terminator     T7 terminator: transcription terminator for bacteriophage T7 RNA polymerase
   4250..4678    +  rep_origin     f1 ori (sequence partly withheld): f1 bacteriophage origin of replication; arrow indicates direction of (+) strand synthesis
   4731..4788    +  promoter       AmpR promoter (fragment): bla
   4797..5612    -  CDS            KanR: aminoglycoside phosphotransferase; aph(3')-Ia; confers resistance to kanamycin in bacteria or G418 (Geneticin®) in eukaryotes
   5734..6322    +  rep_origin     ori: high-copy-number ColE1/pMB1/pBR322/pUC origin of replication
   6508..6647    -  misc_feature   bom: basis of mobility region from pBR322
   6749..6940    -  CDS            rop: Rop protein, which maintains plasmids at low copy number; rop
   6957..7337    +  CDS            YPB1_ECOLX: Protein predicted: Swiss-Prot protein existence level 4. From Escherichia coli.
   7409..7700    -  CDS            TcR (fragment): tetracycline efflux protein; tet; confers resistance to tetracycline
   7715..7736    -  protein_bind   CAP binding site: CAP binding activates transcription in the presence of cAMP. E. coli catabolite activator protein
   7749..8831    -  CDS            lacI: lac repressor; lacI; The lac repressor binds to the lac operator to inhibit transcription in E. coli. This inhibition can be relieved by adding lactose or isopropyl-β-D-thiogalactopyranoside (IPTG).
   8832..8909    -  promoter       lacI promoter: lacI
   8917..9196    -  CDS            TcR (fragment): tetracycline efflux protein; tet; confers resistance to tetracycline
