[The description below was written by a language model from this plasmid's Addgene catalogue record and pLannotate feature annotations shown in this document.]
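Description:
pETM-60-NusA-DmBelle_B is a bacterial expression plasmid of about 9.2 kb for producing the Drosophila melanogaster DEAD-box RNA helicase Belle (bel, the fly DDX3 orthologue) in E. coli. The catalogue lists the backbone as unknown, but the name and the annotated features point to a pET-style pETM-60 architecture. Replication relies on a ColE1/pBR322-type origin accompanied by the bom site and the rop gene, which keeps copy number low, in agreement with the catalogue entry. Selection is by kanamycin through an aph(3')-Ia cassette. An f1 origin is also present, and short tetracycline-resistance fragments appear to be nonfunctional remnants of the pBR322 lineage.

Expression is driven by a T7 promoter with an adjacent lac operator and the T7 gene 10 ribosome binding site. A plasmid-borne lacI gene supplies repressor, so transcription is IPTG-inducible in hosts that provide T7 RNA polymerase. The open reading frame begins with NusA, a highly soluble E. coli protein used as a solubility-enhancing fusion partner. This is followed by a His tag and a short segment annotated as part of a TEV protease cleavage module, which would allow the NusA-His portion to be removed after purification. The bel coding sequence comes next. According to the record it was derived from the NCBI reference transcript and carries a deletion of residues 155-157 plus T530A and I685V substitutions. A further His-tag sequence is annotated downstream of the insert, before the T7 terminator; whether it is in frame with Belle is not stated. The construct is suited to recombinant production and affinity purification of Belle, though the record gives no purpose beyond bacterial expression.
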