Addgene plasmid #145963: pETM-60-NusA-DmBelle_B
Purpose: Bacterial Expression of DmBelle
Depositing lab: Elisa Izaurralde. Depositing organization: Max Planck Institute for Developmental Biology.
Backbone
  Vector backbone: Unknown
  Vector type: Bacterial Expression
Growth in bacteria
  Bacterial resistance: Kanamycin, 50 μg/mL
  Growth temperature: 37°C
  Growth strain: DH5alpha
  Copy number: Low Copy
Gene/Insert
  Gene/Insert name: DmBelle
  Species: D. melanogaster (fly)
  Mutation: del 155-157, T530A and I685V
  Entrez Gene: bel (a.k.a. Dmel_CG9748, BEL, Bel, CG9748, DmRH6, Dmel\CG9748, L3, anon-85Ab, cap, cg9748, l(3)85Ac, l(3)L3, l(3)L4740, l(3)S047110, l(3)S097074, ms(3)Pneo85A, ms(3)neo30)
  Cloning method: Unknown
Terms and licenses: Academic/Nonprofit Terms; Industry Terms: Not Available to Industry
Depositor comments: ORF extracted from NCBI:NM_080522.3. Plasmids from this collection were made available to the research community and donated after the lab closed. Please note that the sequence provided by the depositing laboratory may be theoretical/predicted or based on Sanger sequencing results. There may be discrepancies between sequencing results obtained by Addgene and the depositor sequence. If an Addgene verified sequence is not available, please contact before placing your order to request that our lab fully sequence the plasmid.
How to cite: pETM-60-NusA-DmBelle_B was a gift from Elisa Izaurralde (Addgene plasmid # 145963 ; http://n2t.net/addgene:145963 ; RRID:Addgene_145963)
